>Addgene plasmid #132293 | pDONR221_SLCO3A1 | addgene full sequence | sequence record 263148 | Addgene NGS Result
CTTTCCTGCGTTATCCCCTGATTCTGTGGATAACCGTATTACCGCCTTTGAGTGAGCTGATACCGCTCGC
CGCAGCCGAACGACCGAGCGCAGCGAGTCAGTGAGCGAGGAAGCGGAAGAGCGCCCAATACGCAAACCGC
CTCTCCCCGCGCGTTGGCCGATTCATTAATGCAGCTGGCACGACAGGTTTCCCGACTGGAAAGCGGGCAG
TGAGCGCAACGCAATTAATACGCGTACCGCTAGCCAGGAAGAGTTTGTAGAAACGCAAAAAGGCCATCCG
TCAGGATGGCCTTCTGCTTAGTTTGATGCCTGGCAGTTTATGGCGGGCGTCCTGCCCGCCACCCTCCGGG
CCGTTGCTTCACAACGTTCAAATCCGCTCCCGGCGGATTTGTCCTACTCAGGAGAGCGTTCACCGACAAA
CAACAGATAAAACGAAAGGCCCAGTCTTCCGACTGAGCCTTTCGTTTTATTTGATGCCTGGCAGTTCCCT
ACTCTCGCGTTAACGCTAGCATGGATGTTTTCCCAGTCACGACGTTGTAAAACGACGGCCAGTCTTAAGC
TCGGGCCCCAAATAATGATTTTATTTTGACTGATAGTGACCTGTTCGTTGCAACACATTGATGAGCAATG
CTTTTTTATAATGCCAACTTTGTACAAAAAAGCAGGCTCCACCATGCAGGGCAAGAAGCCAGGAGGAAGC
TCCGGAGGAGGCCGGTCCGGCGAGCTGCAGGGCGATGAGGCCCAGAGAAACAAGAAGAAGAAGAAGAAGG
TGAGCTGCTTCTCTAACATCAAGATCTTTCTGGTGTCTGAGTGTGCACTGATGCTGGCACAGGGAACCGT
GGGAGCATATCTGGTGTCTGTGCTGACCACACTGGAGCGGAGATTCAATCTGCAGAGCGCCGACGTGGGC
GTGATCGCATCTAGCTTTGAGATCGGCAACCTGGCCCTGATCCTGTTCGTGTCTTACTTTGGAGCAAGGG
GACACAGGCCAAGACTGATCGGATGCGGAGGAATCGTGATGGCACTGGGCGCCCTGCTGAGCGCCCTGCC
CGAGTTCCTGACCCACCAGTACAAGTATGAGGCAGGAGAGATCAGATGGGGAGCAGAGGGCAGAGACGTG
TGCGCCGCCAATGGAAGCGGAGGCGACGAGGGACCAGACCCAGATCTGATCTGTAGGAATCGCACAGCCA
CCAACATGATGTATCTGCTGCTGATCGGAGCACAGGTGCTGCTGGGAATCGGAGCCACCCCTGTGCAGCC
ACTGGGCGTGTCCTATATCGACGATCACGTGAGGCGCAAGGATTCCTCTCTGTACATCGGCATCCTGTTC
ACCATGCTGGTGTTTGGACCTGCATGCGGCTTCATCCTGGGATCCTTTTGTACAAAGATCTACGTGGACG
CCGTGTTCATCGATACATCTAACCTGGACATCACCCCAGACGATCCTAGGTGGATCGGAGCATGGTGGGG
AGGCTTTCTGCTGTGCGGCGCCCTGCTGTTCTTTAGCTCCCTGCTGATGTTCGGCTTTCCACAGAGCCTG
CCACCTCACTCCGAGCCAGCAATGGAGAGCGAGCAGGCCATGCTGTCCGAGCGGGAGTATGAGAGACCTA
AGCCAAGCAATGGCGTGCTGAGGCACCCACTGGAGCCAGACTCTAGCGCCTCCTGTTTCCAGCAGCTGCG
CGTGATCCCTAAGGTGACCAAGCACCTGCTGAGCAACCCAGTGTTTACATGCATCATCCTGGCCGCCTGT
ATGGAGATCGCAGTGGTGGCAGGATTCGCAGCCTTTCTGGGCAAGTACCTGGAGCAGCAGTTCAATCTGA
CCACATCCTCTGCCAACCAGCTGCTGGGCATGACCGCCATCCCTTGCGCCTGTCTGGGCATCTTTCTGGG
CGGCCTGCTGGTGAAGAAGCTGAGCCTGTCCGCCCTGGGAGCAATCCGGATGGCCATGCTGGTGAATCTG
GTGTCTACAGCCTGCTATGTGAGCTTCCTGTTTCTGGGATGTGATACAGGACCAGTGGCAGGAGTGACCG
TGCCTTATGGCAACTCTACAGCACCAGGAAGCGCCCTGGACCCTTACAGCCCATGCAACAATAACTGCGA
GTGTCAGACAGATTCCTTCACCCCCGTGTGCGGAGCAGACGGAATCACCTACCTGTCTGCCTGCTTTGCC
GGCTGTAATAGCACAAACCTGACCGGATGCGCATGTCTGACCACAGTGCCAGCAGAGAATGCAACCGTGG
TGCCTGGCAAGTGCCCATCCCCTGGATGTCAGGAGGCCTTCCTGACATTTCTGTGCGTGATGTGCATCTG
TTCCCTGATCGGAGCAATGGCACAGACCCCATCTGTGATCATCCTGATCCGGACAGTGTCCCCTGAGCTG
AAGTCTTACGCCCTGGGCGTGCTGTTCCTGCTGCTGAGACTGCTGGGCTTCATCCCACCCCCTCTGATCT
TTGGCGCCGGCATCGATTCCACATGCCTGTTCTGGTCTACCTTTTGCGGAGAGCAGGGAGCATGCGTGCT
GTATGACAACGTGGTGTACAGATATCTGTACGTGAGCATCGCCATCGCCCTGAAGTCCTTCGCCTTTATC
CTGTACACCACAACCTGGCAGTGTCTGAGGAAGAATTATAAGCGGTACATCAAGAACCACGAGGGCGGCC
TGTCTACCAGCGAGTTCTTTGCCAGCACACTGACCCTGGATAATCTGGGAAGGGACCCAGTGCCAGCAAA
CCAGACACACCGCACCAAGTTCATCTACAATCTGGAGGATCACGAGTGGTGCGAGAACATGGAGTCCGTG
CTGGACCCAGCTTTCTTGTACAAAGTTGGCATTATAAGAAAGCATTGCTTATCAATTTGTTGCAACGAAC
AGGTCACTATCAGTCAAAATAAAATCATTATTTGCCATCCAGCTGATATCCCCTATAGTGAGTCGTATTA
CATGGTCATAGCTGTTTCCTGGCAGCTCTGGCCCGTGTCTCAAAATCTCTGATGTTACATTGCACAAGAT
AAAAATATATCATCATGAACAATAAAACTGTCTGCTTACATAAACAGTAATACAAGGGGTGTTATGAGCC
ATATTCAACGGGAAACGTCGAGGCCGCGATTAAATTCCAACATGGATGCTGATTTATATGGGTATAAATG
GGCTCGCGATAATGTCGGGCAATCAGGTGCGACAATCTATCGCTTGTATGGGAAGCCCGATGCGCCAGAG
TTGTTTCTGAAACATGGCAAAGGTAGCGTTGCCAATGATGTTACAGATGAGATGGTCAGACTAAACTGGC
TGACGGAATTTATGCCTCTTCCGACCATCAAGCATTTTATCCGTACTCCTGATGATGCATGGTTACTCAC
CACTGCGATCCCCGGAAAAACAGCATTCCAGGTATTAGAAGAATATCCTGATTCAGGTGAAAATATTGTT
GATGCGCTGGCAGTGTTCCTGCGCCGGTTGCATTCGATTCCTGTTTGTAATTGTCCTTTTAACAGCGATC
GCGTATTTCGTCTCGCTCAGGCGCAATCACGAATGAATAACGGTTTGGTTGATGCGAGTGATTTTGATGA
CGAGCGTAATGGCTGGCCTGTTGAACAAGTCTGGAAAGAAATGCATAAACTTTTGCCATTCTCACCGGAT
TCAGTCGTCACTCATGGTGATTTCTCACTTGATAACCTTATTTTTGACGAGGGGAAATTAATAGGTTGTA
TTGATGTTGGACGAGTCGGAATCGCAGACCGATACCAGGATCTTGCCATCCTATGGAACTGCCTCGGTGA
GTTTTCTCCTTCATTACAGAAACGGCTTTTTCAAAAATATGGTATTGATAATCCTGATATGAATAAATTG
CAGTTTCATTTGATGCTCGATGAGTTTTTCTAATCAGAATTGGTTAATTGGTTGTAACACTGGCAGAGCA
TTACGCTGACTTGACGGGACGGCGCAAGCTCATGACCAAAATCCCTTAACGTGAGTTACGCGTCGTTCCA
CTGAGCGTCAGACCCCGTAGAAAAGATCAAAGGATCTTCTTGAGATCCTTTTTTTCTGCGCGTAATCTGC
TGCTTGCAAACAAAAAAACCACCGCTACCAGCGGTGGTTTGTTTGCCGGATCAAGAGCTACCAACTCTTT
TTCCGAAGGTAACTGGCTTCAGCAGAGCGCAGATACCAAATACTGTTCTTCTAGTGTAGCCGTAGTTAGG
CCACCACTTCAAGAACTCTGTAGCACCGCCTACATACCTCGCTCTGCTAATCCTGTTACCAGTGGCTGCT
GCCAGTGGCGATAAGTCGTGTCTTACCGGGTTGGACTCAAGACGATAGTTACCGGATAAGGCGCAGCGGT
CGGGCTGAACGGGGGGTTCGTGCACACAGCCCAGCTTGGAGCGAACGACCTACACCGAACTGAGATACCT
ACAGCGTGAGCTATGAGAAAGCGCCACGCTTCCCGAAGGGAGAAAGGCGGACAGGTATCCGGTAAGCGGC
AGGGTCGGAACAGGAGAGCGCACGAGGGAGCTTCCAGGGGGAAACGCCTGGTATCTTTATAGTCCTGTCG
GGTTTCGCCACCTCTGACTTGAGCGTCGATTTTTGTGATGCTCGTCAGGGGGGCGGAGCCTATGGAAAAA
CGCCAGCAACGCGGCCTTTTTACGGTTCCTGGCCTTTTGCTGGCCTTTTGCTCACATGTT
Features (pLannotate 1.2.2; 10 found; start..end, strand, type, name):
    121..213     +  CDS            lacI (fragment): lac repressor; lacI; The lac repressor binds to the lac operator to inhibit transcription in E. coli. This inhibition can be relieved by adding lactose or isopropyl-β-D-thiogalactopyranoside (IPTG).
    268..295     -  terminator     rrnB T2 terminator: transcription terminator T2 from the E. coli rrnB gene
    427..470     +  terminator     rrnB T1 terminator: Escherichia coli rrnB; transcription terminator T1 from the E. coli rrnB gene
    517..553     -  CDS            lacZα (fragment): LacZα fragment of β-galactosidase; lacZ fragment
    569..668     +  protein_bind   attL1: mutant version of attL; recombination site for the Gateway® LR reaction LR Clonase™
    674..2803    +  CDS            SLCO3A1: SO3A1_HUMAN - Also known as OATP3A1, OATPD, SLC21A11. Experimental evidence at protein level: Swiss-Prot protein existence level 1. Mediates the Na(+)-independent transport of organic anions such as estrone-3-sulfate (PubMed:10873595). Mediates transport of prostaglandins (PG) E1 and E2, thyroxine (T4), deltorphin II, BQ-123 and vasopressin, but not DPDPE (a derivative of enkephalin lacking an N-terminal tyrosine residue), estrone-3-sulfate, taurocholate, digoxin nor DHEAS (PubMed:16971491). From Homo sapiens (Human).
   2805..2904    -  protein_bind   attL2: mutant version of attL; recombination site for the Gateway® LR reaction LR Clonase™
   2922..2940    -  promoter       T7 promoter: promoter for bacteriophage T7 RNA polymerase
   3074..3883    +  CDS            KanR: aminoglycoside phosphotransferase; aph(3')-Ia; confers resistance to kanamycin in bacteria or G418 (Geneticin®) in eukaryotes
   4030..4618    +  rep_origin     ori: high-copy-number ColE1/pMB1/pBR322/pUC origin of replication
