[The description below was written by a language model from this plasmid's Addgene catalogue record and pLannotate feature annotations shown in this document.]
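Description:
pDONR221_SLCO3A1 is a Gateway entry clone built on the pDONR221 backbone, carrying a codon-optimized open reading frame for human SLCO3A1 (also known as OATP-D, OATP3A1 or SLC21A11). The plasmid is about 4.7 kb in total and is propagated in E. coli from a high-copy ColE1/pUC-type origin, with selection through a kanamycin resistance gene (aminoglycoside phosphotransferase). Although the catalogue lists the vector type as mammalian expression, the annotated features show no eukaryotic promoter or polyadenylation signal around the insert. The construct therefore serves as a source of the ORF rather than as an expression vector in its own right.

The 2,130 bp SLCO3A1 coding sequence sits between attL1 and attL2 sites, which are the recombination sites used in the Gateway LR reaction. LR Clonase exchanges the attL-flanked ORF into any attR-containing destination vector, preserving orientation and reading frame, so that the promoter, tags and selection system can be chosen by the user. Upstream of attL1 lie the rrnB T1 and T2 transcription terminators, which shield the insert from read-through transcription in bacteria. A T7 promoter lies just beyond attL2, oriented toward the insert on the opposite strand, and short lacI and lacZα fragments are backbone remnants. M13 forward and reverse primer sites flank the cassette for sequence verification.

SLCO3A1 encodes a sodium-independent organic anion transporter reported to carry substrates such as prostaglandins E1 and E2, thyroxine and vasopressin. The clone belongs to a consortium-generated collection of solute carrier (SLC) transporter ORFs intended for subcloning into custom expression vectors for transporter research and drug discovery.
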