Addgene plasmid #132293: pDONR221_SLCO3A1
Purpose: Gateway entry clone with codon-optimized ORF sequence for subcloning into custom expression vectors
Depositing lab: RESOLUTE Consortium & Giulio Superti-Furga. Depositing organization: CeMM Research Center for Molecular Medicine. Publication: The RESOLUTE consortium: unlocking SLC transporters for drug discovery. Superti-Furga G, Lackner D, Wiedmer T, Ingles-Prieto A, Barbosa B, Girardi E, Goldmann U, Gurtl B, Klavins K, Klimek C, Lindinger S, Lineiro-Retes E, Muller AC, Onstein S, Redinger G, Reil D, Sedlyarov V, Wolf G, Crawford M, Everley R, ... Steppan CM. Nat Rev Drug Discov. 2020 Jul;19(7):429-430. doi: 10.1038/d41573-020-00056-6. PubMed 32265506.
Backbone
  Vector backbone: pDONR221
  Backbone manufacturer: Thermo Fisher Scientific
  Backbone size w/o insert (bp): 2550
  Vector type: Mammalian Expression
Growth in bacteria
  Bacterial resistance: Kanamycin, 50 μg/mL
  Growth temperature: 37°C
  Growth strain: Stbl3
  Copy number: High Copy
Gene/Insert
  Gene/Insert name: SLCO3A1 (alt name: OATP-D, OATP3A1, SLC21A11)
  Species: H. sapiens (human)
  Insert size (bp): 2130
  Entrez Gene: SLCO3A1 (a.k.a. OATPD, OATP-D, OATP3A1, FLJ40478, SLC21A11)
  Cloning method: Gateway Cloning
  Sequencing primers: 5′ M13-fwd; 3′ M13-rev
Terms and licenses: Academic/Nonprofit Terms; Industry Terms
Depositor comments: For more information on the full Resolute plasmid collection, please see www.addgene.org/depositor-collections/re-solute/. Please provide your feedback on this plasmid to the RESOLUTE consortium by filling out their RESOLUTE repository feedback form: https://forms.office.com/Pages/ResponsePage.aspx?id=0e05yklzmkS7rjFGQL4N7z4feCLQvEJAmVcOCM_u885UN1JJRko0Ukg4TVQwNTZLOUxPQVJWT1NHUCQlQCN0PWcu
How to cite: pDONR221_SLCO3A1 was a gift from RESOLUTE Consortium & Giulio Superti-Furga (Addgene plasmid # 132293 ; http://n2t.net/addgene:132293 ; RRID:Addgene_132293)
