>Addgene plasmid #132293 | pDONR221_SLCO3A1 | depositor partial sequence | sequence record 253986 | Codon-optimized ORF of SLCO3A1
ATGCAGGGCAAGAAGCCAGGAGGAAGCTCCGGAGGAGGCCGGTCCGGCGAGCTGCAGGGCGATGAGGCCC
AGAGAAACAAGAAGAAGAAGAAGAAGGTGAGCTGCTTCTCTAACATCAAGATCTTTCTGGTGTCTGAGTG
TGCACTGATGCTGGCACAGGGAACCGTGGGAGCATATCTGGTGTCTGTGCTGACCACACTGGAGCGGAGA
TTCAATCTGCAGAGCGCCGACGTGGGCGTGATCGCATCTAGCTTTGAGATCGGCAACCTGGCCCTGATCC
TGTTCGTGTCTTACTTTGGAGCAAGGGGACACAGGCCAAGACTGATCGGATGCGGAGGAATCGTGATGGC
ACTGGGCGCCCTGCTGAGCGCCCTGCCCGAGTTCCTGACCCACCAGTACAAGTATGAGGCAGGAGAGATC
AGATGGGGAGCAGAGGGCAGAGACGTGTGCGCCGCCAATGGAAGCGGAGGCGACGAGGGACCAGACCCAG
ATCTGATCTGTAGGAATCGCACAGCCACCAACATGATGTATCTGCTGCTGATCGGAGCACAGGTGCTGCT
GGGAATCGGAGCCACCCCTGTGCAGCCACTGGGCGTGTCCTATATCGACGATCACGTGAGGCGCAAGGAT
TCCTCTCTGTACATCGGCATCCTGTTCACCATGCTGGTGTTTGGACCTGCATGCGGCTTCATCCTGGGAT
CCTTTTGTACAAAGATCTACGTGGACGCCGTGTTCATCGATACATCTAACCTGGACATCACCCCAGACGA
TCCTAGGTGGATCGGAGCATGGTGGGGAGGCTTTCTGCTGTGCGGCGCCCTGCTGTTCTTTAGCTCCCTG
CTGATGTTCGGCTTTCCACAGAGCCTGCCACCTCACTCCGAGCCAGCAATGGAGAGCGAGCAGGCCATGC
TGTCCGAGCGGGAGTATGAGAGACCTAAGCCAAGCAATGGCGTGCTGAGGCACCCACTGGAGCCAGACTC
TAGCGCCTCCTGTTTCCAGCAGCTGCGCGTGATCCCTAAGGTGACCAAGCACCTGCTGAGCAACCCAGTG
TTTACATGCATCATCCTGGCCGCCTGTATGGAGATCGCAGTGGTGGCAGGATTCGCAGCCTTTCTGGGCA
AGTACCTGGAGCAGCAGTTCAATCTGACCACATCCTCTGCCAACCAGCTGCTGGGCATGACCGCCATCCC
TTGCGCCTGTCTGGGCATCTTTCTGGGCGGCCTGCTGGTGAAGAAGCTGAGCCTGTCCGCCCTGGGAGCA
ATCCGGATGGCCATGCTGGTGAATCTGGTGTCTACAGCCTGCTATGTGAGCTTCCTGTTTCTGGGATGTG
ATACAGGACCAGTGGCAGGAGTGACCGTGCCTTATGGCAACTCTACAGCACCAGGAAGCGCCCTGGACCC
TTACAGCCCATGCAACAATAACTGCGAGTGTCAGACAGATTCCTTCACCCCCGTGTGCGGAGCAGACGGA
ATCACCTACCTGTCTGCCTGCTTTGCCGGCTGTAATAGCACAAACCTGACCGGATGCGCATGTCTGACCA
CAGTGCCAGCAGAGAATGCAACCGTGGTGCCTGGCAAGTGCCCATCCCCTGGATGTCAGGAGGCCTTCCT
GACATTTCTGTGCGTGATGTGCATCTGTTCCCTGATCGGAGCAATGGCACAGACCCCATCTGTGATCATC
CTGATCCGGACAGTGTCCCCTGAGCTGAAGTCTTACGCCCTGGGCGTGCTGTTCCTGCTGCTGAGACTGC
TGGGCTTCATCCCACCCCCTCTGATCTTTGGCGCCGGCATCGATTCCACATGCCTGTTCTGGTCTACCTT
TTGCGGAGAGCAGGGAGCATGCGTGCTGTATGACAACGTGGTGTACAGATATCTGTACGTGAGCATCGCC
ATCGCCCTGAAGTCCTTCGCCTTTATCCTGTACACCACAACCTGGCAGTGTCTGAGGAAGAATTATAAGC
GGTACATCAAGAACCACGAGGGCGGCCTGTCTACCAGCGAGTTCTTTGCCAGCACACTGACCCTGGATAA
TCTGGGAAGGGACCCAGTGCCAGCAAACCAGACACACCGCACCAAGTTCATCTACAATCTGGAGGATCAC
GAGTGGTGCGAGAACATGGAGTCCGTGCTG
